>Addgene plasmid #199624 | pCAG1.1-Myc/TSSK1 | addgene full sequence | sequence record 390946 | Addgene NGS Result
GAGCTCATCGATACTCGACATTGATTATTGACTAGTTATTAATAGTAATCAATTACGGGGTCATTAGTTC
ATAGCCCATATATGGAGTTCCGCGTTACATAACTTACGGTAAATGGCCCGCCTGGCTGACCGCCCAACGA
CCCCCGCCCATTGACGTCAATAATGACGTATGTTCCCATAGTAACGCCAATAGGGACTTTCCATTGACGT
CAATGGGTGGAGTATTTACGGTAAACTGCCCACTTGGCAGTACATCAAGTGTATCATATGCCAAGTACGC
CCCCTATTGACGTCAATGACGGTAAATGGCCCGCCTGGCATTATGCCCAGTACATGACCTTATGGGACTT
TCCTACTTGGCAGTACATCTACGTATTAGTCATCGCTATTACCATGGTCGAGGTGAGCCCCACGTTCTGC
TTCACTCTCCCCATCTCCCCCCCCTCCCCACCCCCAATTTTGTATTTATTTATTTTTTAATTATTTTGTG
CAGCGATGGGGGCGGGGGGGGGGGGGGSGCGCGCCAGGCGGGGCGGGGCGGGGCGAGGGGCGGGGCGGGG
CGAGGCGGAGAGGTGCGGCGGCAGCCAATCAGAGCGGCGCGCTCCGAAAGTTTCCTTTTATGGCGAGGCG
GCGGCGGCGGCGGCCCTATAAAAAGCGAAGCGCGCGGCGGGCGGGAGTCGCTGCGCGCTGCCTTCGCCCC
GTGCCCCGCTCCGCCGCCGCCTCGCGCCGCCCGCCCCGGCTCTGACTGACCGCGTTACTCCCACAGGTGA
GCGGGCGGGACGGCCCTTCTCCTCCGGGCTGTAATTAGCGCTTGGTTTAATGACGGCTTGTTTCTTTTCT
GTGGCTGCGTGAAAGCCTTGAGGGGCTCCGGGAGGGCCCTTTGTGCGGGGGGAGCGGCTCGGGGGGTGCG
TGCGTGTGTGTGTGCGTGGGGAGCGCCGCGTGCGGCTCCGCGCTGCCCGGCGGCTGTGAGCGCTGCGGGC
GCGGCGCGGGGCTTTGTGCGCTCCGCAGTGTGCGCGAGGGGAGCGCGGCCGGGGGCGGTGCCCCGCGGTG
CGGGGGGGGCTGCGAGGGGAACAAAGGCTGCGTGCGGGGTGTGTGCGTGGGGGGGTGAGCAGGGGGTGTG
GGCGCGTCGGTCGGGCTGCAACCCCCCCTGCACCCCCCTCCCCGAGTTGCTGAGCACGGCCCGGCTTCGG
GTGCGGGGCTCCGTACGGGGCGTGGCGCGGGGCTCGCCGTGCCGGGCGGGGGGTGGCGGCAGGTGGGGGT
GCCGGGCGGGGCGGGGCCGCCTCGGGCCGGGGAGGGCTCGGGGGAGGGGCGCGGCGGCCCCCGGAGCGCC
GGCGGCTGTCGAGGCGCGGCGAGCCGCAGCCATTGCCTTTTATGGTAATCGTGCGAGAGGGCGCAGGGAC
TTCCTTTGTCCCAAATCTGTGCGGAGCCGAAATCTGGGAGGCGCCGCCGCACCCCCTCTAGCGGGCGCGG
GGCGAAGCGGTGCGGCGCCGGCAGGAAGGAAATGGGCGGGGAGGGCCTTCGTGCGTCGCCGCGCCGCCGT
CCCCTTCTCCCTCTCCAGCCTCGGGGCTGTCCGCGGGGGGACGGCTGCCTTCGGGGGGGACGGGGCAGGG
CGGGGTTCGGCTTCTGGCGTGTGACCGGCGGCTCTAGCCTCTGCTAACCATGTTCATGCCTTCTTCTTTT
TCCTACAGCTCCTGGGCAACGTGCTGGTTATTGTGCTGTCTCATCATTTTGGCAAATCTAGCGCCGCCAT
GGAACAAAAACTCATCTCAGAAGAGGATCTGGGGGGCGGGTCTAGAGGATCCCTGCAGGAATTCATGGAT
GACGCTGCCGTCCTCAAGCGACGAGGCTACATCATGGGGATAAACTTGGGAGAGGGCTCATATGCCAAAG
TCAAATCCGCTTACTCTGAGCGCCTAAAGTTCAACGTGGCGGTCAAGATCATCGATCGCAAGAAAGCCCC
CTCAGACTTCCTGGAGAAATTCCTTCCCCGGGAGATTGAGATTCTGGCCATGCTAAACCACCGCTCTATT
GTCAAGACCTATGAGATCTTTGAGACATCAGATGGCAAGGTCTACATTGTCATGGAGCTTGGGGTCCAGG
GTGACCTCCTCGAGTTCATCAAAACCAGAGGAGCCCTGCAAGAGGATGATGCTCGAAAGAAGTTCCACCA
GCTCTCCTCGGCCATCAAGTACTGCCACGACCTGGATGTCGTCCACCGAGACCTCAAATGTGAGAACCTT
CTGCTTGACAAGGACTTCAACATCAAACTGTCTGACTTCGGCTTCTCCAAGCGCTGCTTGCGGGATGATA
GTGGTCGACTGATATTAAGCAAGACCTTCTGTGGGTCAGCAGCTTATGCGGCCCCCGAGGTGCTGCAGGG
CATCCCCTACCAGCCCAAGGTGTATGACATCTGGAGCCTGGGTGTGATTCTCTACATCATGGTCTGTGGC
TCCATGCCCTACGATGACTCCAACATCAAAAAGATGCTGCGCATCCAGAAGGAGCACCGTGTCAACTTTC
CACGCTCTAAACACCTGACTGGTGAGTGCAAGGACCTCATCTACAGAATGTTACAGCCAGATGTCAACCG
CCGGCTGCACATCGATGAGATCCTTAACCACTGCTGGGTGCAGCCCAAGGCACGAGGTCTGTCCTCTGGA
GCCATCAACAAGGAGGGGGAAAGCTCCCGGGCCACTGAGCCCTCATGGATCCCTGAACCTGGTGCTGATA
AGAAGTCTGCCACCAAGTTGGAGCCTAGGGAAGAGGCACGATCTGAGGCCCGGTCTGAGTCAAAACCCCA
GGAAGATACTTTGCAGGTGGTCAGGCAGTCAGAGAACGTGGGCCTCAGCAGCGAACTGAACAGGGACACA
GAGGAAGGGCACCCCCAACAGCCTTCAGAGACACATACTTAGGCGGCCGCCTCGAGACTCCTCAGGTGCA
GGCTGCCTATCAGAAGGTGGTGGCTGGTGTGGCCAATGCCCTGGCTCACAAATACCACTGAGATCTTTTT
CCCTCTGCCAAAAATTATGGGGACATCATGAAGCCCCTTGAGCATCTGACTTCTGGCTAATAAAGGAAAT
TTATTTTCATTGCAATAGTGTGTTGGAATTTTTTGTGTCTCTCACTCGGAAGGACATATGGGAGGGCAAA
TCATTTAAAACATCAGAATGAGTATTTGGTTTAGAGTTTGGCAACATATGCCCATATGCTGGCTGCCATG
AACAAAGGTTGGCTATAAAGAGGTCATCAGTATATGAAACAGCCCCCTGCTGTCCATTCCTTATTCCATA
GAAAAGCCTTGACTTGAGGTTAGATTTTTTTTATATTTTGTTTTGTGTTATTTTTTTCTTTAACATCCCT
AAAATTTTCCTTACATGTTTTACTAGCCAGATTTTTCCTCCTCTCCTGACTACTCCCAGTCATAGCTGTC
CCTCTTCTCTTATGAAGATCCCTCGACTTAATTAAGGTACCCAATTCGCCCTATAGTGAGTCGTATTACG
CGCGCTCACTGGCCGTCGTTTTACAACGTCGTGACTGGGAAAACCCTGGCGTTACCCAACTTAATCGCCT
TGCAGCACATCCCCCTTTCGCCAGCTGGCGTAATAGCGAAGAGGCCCGCACCGATCGCCCTTCCCAACAG
TTGCGCAGCCTGAATGGCGAATGGG
[124 nt withheld, positions 3666-3789]
C
[91 nt withheld, positions 3791-3881]
A
[49 nt withheld, positions 3883-3931]
CCTTTGACGTTGGAGTCCACGTTCTTT
[37 nt withheld, positions 3959-3995]
ACCCTATCTCGGTCTATTCTTTTGATTTATAAGGGATTTTGCCGATTTCGGCCTATTGGTTAAAAAATGA
GCTGATTTAACAAAAATTTAACGCGAATTTTAACAAAATATTAACGCTTACAATTTAGGTGGCACTTTTC
GGGGAAATGTGCGCGGAACCCCTATTTGTTTATTTTTCTAAATACATTCAAATATGTATCCGCTCATGAG
ACAATAACCCTGATAAATGCTTCAATAATATTGAAAAAGGAAGAGTATGAGTATTCAACATTTCCGTGTC
GCCCTTATTCCCTTTTTTGCGGCATTTTGCCTTCCTGTTTTTGCTCACCCAGAAACGCTGGTGAAAGTAA
AAGATGCTGAAGATCAGTTGGGTGCACGAGTGGGTTACATCGAACTGGATCTCAACAGCGGTAAGATCCT
TGAGAGTTTTCGCCCCGAAGAACGTTTTCCAATGATGAGCACTTTTAAAGTTCTGCTATGTGGCGCGGTA
TTATCCCGTATTGACGCCGGGCAAGAGCAACTCGGTCGCCGCATACACTATTCTCAGAATGACTTGGTTG
AGTACTCACCAGTCACAGAAAAGCATCTTACGGATGGCATGACAGTAAGAGAATTATGCAGTGCTGCCAT
AACCATGAGTGATAACACTGCGGCCAACTTACTTCTGACAACGATCGGAGGACCGAAGGAGCTAACCGCT
TTTTTGCACAACATGGGGGATCATGTAACTCGCCTTGATCGTTGGGAACCGGAGCTGAATGAAGCCATAC
CAAACGACGAGCGTGACACCACGATGCCTGTAGCAATGGCAACAACGTTGCGCAAACTATTAACTGGCGA
ACTACTTACTCTAGCTTCCCGGCAACAATTAATAGACTGGATGGAGGCGGATAAAGTTGCAGGACCACTT
CTGCGCTCGGCCCTTCCGGCTGGCTGGTTTATTGCTGATAAATCTGGAGCCGGTGAGCGTGGGTCTCGCG
GTATCATTGCAGCACTGGGGCCAGATGGTAAGCCCTCCCGTATCGTAGTTATCTACACGACGGGGAGTCA
GGCAACTATGGATGAACGAAATAGACAGATCGCTGAGATAGGTGCCTCACTGATTAAGCATTGGTAACTG
TCAGACCAAGTTTACTCATATATACTTTAGATTGATTTAAAACTTCATTTTTAATTTAAAAGGATCTAGG
TGAAGATCCTTTTTGATAATCTCATGACCAAAATCCCTTAACGTGAGTTTTCGTTCCACTGAGCGTCAGA
CCCCGTAGAAAAGATCAAAGGATCTTCTTGAGATCCTTTTTTTCTGCGCGTAATCTGCTGCTTGCAAACA
AAAAAACCACCGCTACCAGCGGTGGTTTGTTTGCCGGATCAAGAGCTACCAACTCTTTTTCCGAAGGTAA
CTGGCTTCAGCAGAGCGCAGATACCAAATACTGTTCTTCTAGTGTAGCCGTAGTTAGGCCACCACTTCAA
GAACTCTGTAGCACCGCCTACATACCTCGCTCTGCTAATCCTGTTACCAGTGGCTGCTGCCAGTGGCGAT
AAGTCGTGTCTTACCGGGTTGGACTCAAGACGATAGTTACCGGATAAGGCGCAGCGGTCGGGCTGAACGG
GGGGTTCGTGCACACAGCCCAGCTTGGAGCGAACGACCTACACCGAACTGAGATACCTACAGCGTGAGCT
ATGAGAAAGCGCCACGCTTCCCGAAGGGAGAAAGGCGGACAGGTATCCGGTAAGCGGCAGGGTCGGAACA
GGAGAGCGCACGAGGGAGCTTCCAGGGGGAAACGCCTGGTATCTTTATAGTCCTGTCGGGTTTCGCCACC
TCTGACTTGAGCGTCGATTTTTGTGATGCTCGTCAGGGGGGCGGAGCCTATGGAAAAACGCCAGCAACGC
GGCCTTTTTACGGTTCCTGGCCTTTTGCTGGCCTTTTGCTCACATGTTCTTTCCTGCGTTATCCCCTGAT
TCTGTGGATAACCGTATTACCGCCTTTGAGTGAGCTGATACCGCTCGCCGCAGCCGAACGACCGAGCGCA
GCGAGTCAGTGAGCGAGGAAGCGGAAGAGCGCCCAATACGCAAACCGCCTCTCCCCGCGCGTTGGCCGAT
TCATTAATGCAGCTGGCACGACAGGTTTCCCGACTGGAAAGCGGGCAGTGAGCGCAACGCAATTAATGTG
AGTTAGCTCACTCATTAGGCACCCCAGGCTTTACACTTTATGCTTCCGGCTCGTATGTTGTGTGGAATTG
TGAGCGGATAACAATTTCACACAGGAAACAGCTATGACCATGATTACGCCAAGCGCGCAATTAACCCTCA
CTAAAGGGAACAAAAGCTG
Features (pLannotate 1.2.2; 17 found; start..end, strand, type, name):
     17..396     +  enhancer       CMV enhancer: human cytomegalovirus immediate early enhancer
    398..673     +  promoter       chicken β-actin promoter: No description available
    674..1688    +  intron         chimeric intron: chimera between introns from chicken β-actin and rabbit β-globin
   1815..2909    +  CDS            Tssk1b: TSSK1_MOUSE - Also known as Stk22a, Tssk1. Experimental evidence at protein level: Swiss-Prot protein existence level 1. Testis-specific serine/threonine-protein kinase required during spermatid development (PubMed:20053632, PubMed:23599433). Phosphorylates 'Ser-281' of TSKS (PubMed:20053632). Involved in the late stages of spermatogenesis, during the reconstruction of the cytoplasm (PubMed:20053632). During spermatogenesis, required for the transformation of a ring-shaped structure around the base of the flagellum originating from the chromatoid body (PubMed:20053632). From Mus musculus (Mous
   2927..2998    +  CDS            HBB (fragment): HBB_PONPY - Experimental evidence at transcript level: Swiss-Prot protein existence level 2. Involved in oxygen transport from the lung to the various peripheral tissues. From Pongo pygmaeus (Bornean orangutan).
   3069..3124    +  polyA_signal   β-globin poly(A) signal: rabbit β-globin polyadenylation signal (Gil and Proudfoot, 1987)
   3480..3498    -  promoter       T7 promoter: promoter for bacteriophage T7 RNA polymerase
   3506..3661    +  CDS            lacZα (fragment): LacZα fragment of β-galactosidase; lacZ fragment
   3666..4094    +  rep_origin     f1 ori (sequence partly withheld): f1 bacteriophage origin of replication; arrow indicates direction of (+) strand synthesis
   4147..4251    +  promoter       AmpR promoter: bla
   4252..5112    +  CDS            AmpR: β-lactamase; bla; confers resistance to ampicillin, carbenicillin, and related antibiotics
   5283..5871    +  rep_origin     ori: high-copy-number ColE1/pMB1/pBR322/pUC origin of replication
   6054..6146    +  CDS            lacI (fragment): lac repressor; lacI; The lac repressor binds to the lac operator to inhibit transcription in E. coli. This inhibition can be relieved by adding lactose or isopropyl-β-D-thiogalactopyranoside (IPTG).
   6159..6180    +  protein_bind   CAP binding site: CAP binding activates transcription in the presence of cAMP. E. coli catabolite activator protein
   6195..6225    +  promoter       lac promoter: promoter for the E. coli lac operon
   6233..6249    +  protein_bind   lac operator: The lac repressor binds to the lac operator to inhibit transcription in E. coli. This inhibition can be relieved by adding lactose or isopropyl-β-D-thiogalactopyranoside (IPTG). lac repressor encoded by lacI
   6294..6312    +  promoter       T3 promoter: promoter for bacteriophage T3 RNA polymerase
