[The description below was written by a language model from this plasmid's Addgene catalogue record and pLannotate feature annotations shown in this document.]
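Description:
pCAG1.1-Myc/TSSK1 is a 6.3 kb mammalian expression plasmid built on the pCAG1.1 backbone to produce mouse TSSK1 carrying an N-terminal Myc epitope tag. It is propagated in E. coli through a high-copy ColE1/pUC-type origin and selected with ampicillin via the β-lactamase (AmpR) gene and its own promoter. The backbone also retains remnants typical of a phagemid-derived cloning vector: an f1 origin, T3 and T7 promoters, lacZα and lacI fragments, and the lac promoter/operator with its CAP binding site. These play no role in mammalian expression. No mammalian selection marker is annotated, so the plasmid appears suited mainly to transient transfection.

The payload is driven by the composite CAG promoter, annotated here as the CMV immediate-early enhancer, the chicken β-actin promoter and a chimeric chicken β-actin/rabbit β-globin intron. Together these give strong, broadly active transcription in mammalian cells. Downstream lies the Tssk1 coding sequence of about 1.1 kb, cloned between EcoRI and NotI sites that both remain intact. The Myc tag is listed in the catalogue but was not picked up as a separate feature in the automated annotation; it presumably sits in the interval between the intron and the Tssk1 open reading frame. Transcripts terminate at a rabbit β-globin polyadenylation signal, and the short "HBB fragment" just before it is most likely residual β-globin exon sequence from that 3′ cassette rather than an expressed fusion.

TSSK1 is a testis-specific serine/threonine kinase required during late spermatid development and known to phosphorylate TSKS. The associated publication concerns TSKS function during spermiation, so the construct fits expressing Myc-tagged TSSK1 in cultured cells for detection or interaction studies, although the record does not specify particular assays.
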