Addgene plasmid #199624: pCAG1.1-Myc/TSSK1
Purpose: Expression vector of mouse TSSK1. Myc-tag at N-terminus.
Depositing lab: Masahito Ikawa. Depositing organization: The University of Osaka. Publication: TSKS localizes to nuage in spermatids and regulates cytoplasmic elimination during spermiation. Shimada K, Park S, Oura S, Noda T, Morohoshi A, Matzuk MM, Ikawa M. Proc Natl Acad Sci U S A. 2023 Mar 14;120(11):e2221762120. doi: 10.1073/pnas.2221762120. Epub 2023 Mar 7. PubMed 36881620.
Backbone
  Vector backbone: pCAG1.1
Growth in bacteria
  Bacterial resistance: Ampicillin, 100 μg/mL
  Growth temperature: 37°C
  Growth strain: DH5alpha
  Copy number: Unknown
Gene/Insert
  Gene/Insert name: Tssk1 mRNA
  Species: M. musculus (mouse)
  Insert size (bp): 1098
  Entrez Gene: Tssk1 (a.k.a. Stk22a, TSK-1, Tsk1, Tssk, Tssk1b)
  Promoter: CAG
  Tag / fusion protein: Myc-tag (N terminal on insert)
  Cloning method: Restriction Enzyme; 5′ cloning site EcoRI (not destroyed); 3′ cloning site NotI (not destroyed)
  Sequencing primers: 5′ GTTCGGCTTCTGGCGTGTGA; 3′ ATAAATTTCCTTTATTAGCC
Terms and licenses: Academic/Nonprofit Terms; Industry Terms: Not Available to Industry
How to cite: pCAG1.1-Myc/TSSK1 was a gift from Masahito Ikawa (Addgene plasmid # 199624 ; http://n2t.net/addgene:199624 ; RRID:Addgene_199624)
